Addgene plasmid #231262: pAVEC0_C-mTurquoise2
Purpose: (Empty Backbone) For expressing fusion proteins with C terminally tagged mTurquoise2 in plants
Depositing lab: Jacob Brunkard. Depositing organization: University of Wisconsin, Madison. Publication: Seamless, modular binary vectors for plant cell and molecular biology. Greenhalgh R, Horner W, Klimpel KA, Chatterjee S, Scarpin MR, Brunkard JO. Plant Biotechnol J. 2025 Jun 26. doi: 10.1111/pbi.70233. PubMed 40574375.
Backbone
  Vector backbone: Backbone assembled from fragments of pENTR, pEG103, and NPTII
  Vector type: Plant Expression
  Tag / fusion protein: mTurquoise2 (C terminal on insert)
Growth in bacteria
  Bacterial resistance: Kanamycin, 50 μg/mL
  Growth temperature: 37°C
  Growth strain: DH5alpha
  Copy number: Unknown
Gene/Insert
  Gene/Insert name: None
  Mutation: N/A
  Tag / fusion protein: mTurquoise2 (C terminal on insert)
Terms and licenses: Academic/Nonprofit Terms; Industry Terms: Not Available to Industry
Depositor comments: No gene inserted in primary locus, this is a vector backbone.
How to cite: pAVEC0_C-mTurquoise2 was a gift from Jacob Brunkard (Addgene plasmid # 231262 ; http://n2t.net/addgene:231262 ; RRID:Addgene_231262)
