[The description below was written by a language model from this plasmid's Addgene catalogue record and pLannotate feature annotations shown in this document.]
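Description:
pAVEC0_C-mTurquoise2 is an empty binary vector of about 7.1 kb for plant expression, designed so that a gene of interest can be cloned in and expressed as a fusion carrying the cyan fluorescent protein mTurquoise2 at its C terminus. According to the record, the backbone was assembled from fragments of pENTR, pEG103 and NPTII. It carries two replication systems. A high-copy ColE1/pUC-type origin supports propagation in E. coli. The pVS1 module (oriV, the RepA replication protein and the StaA stability protein) is the broad-host-range system commonly used to maintain binary vectors in Agrobacterium. Bacterial selection is by kanamycin, through an aph(3')-Ia-type KanR gene.

The expression cassette begins with a CaMV 35S promoter preceded by an additional 35S fragment, an arrangement typical of a duplicated-enhancer 35S promoter that gives strong constitutive transcription in plants. The TMV Ω leader follows and acts as a translational enhancer. A short unannotated gap between Ω and the mTurquoise2 coding sequence is presumably where the insert is placed, although the record does not describe the cloning site or method. A CaMV polyadenylation signal fragment terminates the transcript.

Two tandem left border T-DNA repeats lie upstream of the cassette, but the automated annotation does not identify a right border. No plant selectable marker cassette is annotated, and roughly 700 bp between the left borders and the promoter is unannotated. The record does not state what, if anything, serves for plant selection. The vector suits Agrobacterium-mediated expression of fluorescent fusions for studying protein localisation in plant cells.
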