Features (pLannotate 1.2.2; 12 found; start..end, strand, type, name):
      1..589     +  rep_origin     ori: high-copy-number ColE1/pMB1/pBR322/pUC origin of replication
    827..1456    +  CDS            pVS1 StaA: stability protein from the Pseudomonas plasmid pVS1 (Heeb et al., 2000)
   1885..2958    +  CDS            pVS1 RepA: replication protein from the Pseudomonas plasmid pVS1 (Heeb et al., 2000)
   3024..3218    +  rep_origin     pVS1 oriV: origin of replication for the Pseudomonas plasmid pVS1 (Heeb et al., 2000)
   3385..3408    +  misc_feature   LB T-DNA repeat: left border repeat from octopine Ach5 T-DNA
   3430..3453    +  misc_feature   LB T-DNA repeat: left border repeat from octopine Ach5 T-DNA
   4164..4464    +  promoter       CaMV 35S promoter (fragment): strong constitutive promoter from cauliflower mosaic virus
   4465..4806    +  promoter       CaMV 35S promoter: strong constitutive promoter from cauliflower mosaic virus
   4822..4877    +  misc_feature   TMV Ω: translational enhancer from the tobacco mosaic virus 5'-leader sequence (Gallie et al., 1988)
   4998..5711    +  CDS            mTurquoise2: mTurquoise2 is a basic (constitutively fluorescent) cyan fluorescent protein published in 2012, derived from Aequorea victoria. It is reported to be a rapidly-maturing monomer with very low acid sensitivity.
   5795..5954    +  polyA_signal   CaMV poly(A) signal (fragment): cauliflower mosaic virus polyadenylation signal
   6170..6979    +  CDS            KanR: aminoglycoside phosphotransferase; aph(3')-Ia; confers resistance to kanamycin in bacteria or G418 (Geneticin®) in eukaryotes
>Addgene plasmid #231262 | pAVEC0_C-mTurquoise2 | addgene full sequence | sequence record 460944 | Addgene NGS Result
TTGAGATCCTTTTTTTCTGCGCGTAATCTGCTGCTTGCAAACAAAAAAACCACCGCTACCAGCGGTGGTT
TGTTTGCCGGATCAAGAGCTACCAACTCTTTTTCCGAAGGTAACTGGCTTCAGCAGAGCGCAGATACCAA
ATACTGTTCTTCTAGTGTAGCCGTAGTTAGGCCACCACTTCAAGAACTCTGTAGCACCGCCTACATACCT
CGCTCTGCTAATCCTGTTACCAGTGGCTGCTGCCAGTGGCGATAAGTCGTGTCTTACCGGGTTGGACTCA
AGACGATAGTTACCGGATAAGGCGCAGCGGTCGGGCTGAACGGGGGGTTCGTGCACACAGCCCAGCTTGG
AGCGAACGACCTACACCGAACTGAGATACCTACAGCGTGAGCTATGAGAAAGCGCCACGCTTCCCGAAGG
GAGAAAGGCGGACAGGTATCCGGTAAGCGGCAGGGTCGGAACAGGAGAGCGCACGAGGGAGCTTCCAGGG
GGAAACGCCTGGTATCTTTATAGTCCTGTCGGGTTTCGCCACCTCTGACTTGAGCGTCGATTTTTGTGAT
GCTCGTCAGGGGGGCGGAGCCTATGGAAAAACGCCAGCAACGCGGCCTTTTTACGGTTCCTGGCCTTTTG
CTGGCCTTTTGCTCACATGTTCTTTCCTGCGTTATCCCCTGATTCTGTGGATAACCGTATTACCGCCTTT
GAGTGACTGAAGAACCGAGCGCCGCCGTCTAAAAAGGTGATGTGTATTTGAGTAAAACAGCTTGCGTCAT
GCGGTCGCTGCGTATATGATGCGATGAGTAAATAAACAAATACGCAAGGGGAACGCATGAAGGTTATCGC
TGTACTTAACCAGAAAGGCGGGTCAGGCAAGACGACCATCGCAACCCATCTAGCCCGCGCCCTGCAACTC
GCCGGGGCCGATGTTCTGTTAGTCGATTCCGATCCCCAGGGCAGTGCCCGCGATTGGGCGGCCGTGCGGG
AAGATCAACCGCTAACCGTTGTCGGCATCGACCGCCCGACGATTGACCGCGACGTGAAGGCCATCGGCCG
GCGCGACTTCGTAGTGATCGACGGAGCGCCCCAGGCGGCGGACTTGGCTGTGTCCGCGATCAAGGCAGCC
GACTTCGTGCTGATTCCGGTGCAGCCAAGCCCTTACGACATATGGGCCACCGCCGACCTGGTGGAGCTGG
TTAAGCAGCGCATTGAGGTCACGGATGGAAGGCTACAAGCGGCCTTTGTCGTGTCGCGGGCGATCAAAGG
CACGCGCATCGGCGGTGAGGTTGCCGAGGCGCTGGCCGGGTACGAGCTGCCCATTCTTGAGTCCCGTATC
ACGCAGCGCGTGAGCTACCCAGGCACTGCCGCCGCCGGCACAACCGTTCTTGAATCAGAACCCGAGGGCG
ACGCTGCCCGCGAGGTCCAGGCGCTGGCCGCTGAAATTAAATCAAAACTCATTTGAGTTAATGAGGTAAA
GAGAAAATGAGCAAAAGCACAAACACGCTAAGTGCCGGCCGTCCGAGCGCACGCAGCAGCAAGGCTGCAA
CGTTGGCCAGCCTGGCAGACACGCCAGCCATGAAGCGGGTCAACTTTCAGTTGCCGGCGGAGGATCACAC
CAAGCTGAAGATGTACGCGGTACGCCAAGGCAAGACCATTACCGAGCTGCTATCTGAATACATCGCGCAG
CTACCAGAGTAAATGAGCAAATGAATAAATGAGTAGATGAATTTTAGCGGCTAAAGGAGGCGGCATGGAA
AATCAAGAACAACCAGGCACCGACGCCGTGGAATGCCCCATGTGTGGAGGAACGGGCGGTTGGCCAGGCG
TAAGCGGCTGGGTTGCCTGCCGGCCCTGCAATGGCACTGGAACCCCCAAGCCCGAGGAATCGGCGTGAGC
GGTCGCAAACCATCCGGCCCGGTACAAATCGGCGCGGCGCTGGGTGATGACCTGGTGGAGAAGTTGAAGG
CCGCGCAGGCCGCCCAGCGGCAACGCATCGAGGCAGAAGCACGCCCCGGTGAATCGTGGCAAGCGGCCGC
TGATCGAATCCGCAAAGAATCCCGGCAACCGCCGGCAGCCGGTGCGCCGTCGATTAGGAAGCCGCCCAAG
GGCGACGAGCAACCAGATTTTTTCGTTCCGATGCTCTATGACGTGGGCACCCGCGATAGTCGCAGCATCA
TGGACGTGGCCGTTTTCCGTCTGTCGAAGCGTGACCGACGAGCTGGCGAGGTGATCCGCTACGAGCTTCC
AGACGGGCACGTAGAGGTTTCCGCAGGGCCGGCCGGCATGGCCAGTGTGTGGGATTACGACCTGGTACTG
ATGGCGGTTTCCCATCTAACCGAATCCATGAACCGATACCGGGAAGGGAAGGGAGACAAGCCCGGCCGCG
TGTTCCGTCCACACGTTGCGGACGTACTCAAGTTCTGCCGGCGAGCCGATGGCGGAAAGCAGAAAGACGA
CCTGGTAGAAACCTGCATTCGGTTAAACACCACGCACGTTGCCATGCAGCGTACGAAGAAGGCCAAGAAC
GGCCGCCTGGTGACGGTATCCGAGGGTGAAGCCTTGATTAGCCGCTACAAGATCGTAAAGAGCGAAACCG
GGCGGCCGGAGTACATCGAGATCGAGCTAGCTGATTGGATGTACCGCGAGATCACAGAAGGCAAGAACCC
GGACGTGCTGACGGTTCACCCCGATTACTTTTTGATCGATCCCGGCATCGGCCGTTTTCTCTACCGCCTG
GCACGCCGCGCCGCAGGCAAGGCAGAAGCCAGATGGTTGTTCAAGACGATCTACGAACGCAGTGGCAGCG
CCGGAGAGTTCAAGAAGTTCTGTTTCACCGTGCGCAAGCTGATCGGGTCAAATGACCTGCCGGAGTACGA
TTTGAAGGAGGAGGCGGGGCAGGCTGGCCCGATCCTAGTCATGCGCTACCGCAACCTGATCGAGGGCGAA
GCATCCGCCGGTTCCTAATGTACGGAGCAGATGCTAGGGCAAATTGCCCTAGCAGGGGAAAAAGGTCGAA
AAGGTCTCTTTCCTGTGGATAGCACGTACATTGGGAACCCAAAGCCGTACATTGGGAACCGGAACCCGTA
CATTGGGAACCCAAAGCCGTACATTGGGAACCGGTCACACATGTAAGTGACTGATATAAAAGAGAAAAAA
GGCGATTTTTCCGCCTAAAACTCTTTAAAACTTATTAAAACTCTTAAAACCCGCCTGGCCTGTGCATAAC
TGTCTGGCCAGCGCACAGCCGAAGAGCTGCAAAAAGCGCCTACCCTTCGGTCGCTGCGCTCCCTACGCCC
CGCCGCTTCGCGTCGGCCTATCGCGGCCGCTGGCCGCTCAAAAATGGCTGGCCTACGGCCAGGCAATCTA
CCAGCGCGCGGACAAGCTAGGATTGGCAGGATATATTCAGTTGTAAATGCGAGCTGTTGGCTGGCTGGTG
GCAGGATATATTCAGTTGTAAATAAATTGACGCTTAGACAACTTAATAACACATTGCGGACGTTTTTAAT
GTACTGAATTAACGCCGAATTAATTCGAGCTCTCTAGAATCGTCGACTCGAGACTAGAGCCAAGCTGATC
TCCTTTGCCCCGGAGATCACCATGGACGACTTTCTCTATCTCTACGATCTAGGAAGAAAGTTCGACGGAG
AAGGTGACGATACCATGTTCACCACCGATAATGAGAAGATTAGCCTCTTCAATTTCAGAAAGAATGCTGA
CCCACAGATGGTTAGAGAGGCTTACGCGGCAGGTCTCATCAAGACGATCTACCCGAGTAATAATCTCCAG
GAGATCAAATACCTTCCCAAGAAGGTTAAAGATGCAGTCAAAAGATTCAGGACTAACTGCATCAAGAACA
CAGAGAAAGATATATTTCTCAAGATCAGAAGTACTATTCCAGTATGGACGATTCAAGGCTTGCTTCATAA
ACCAAGGCAAGTAATAGAGATTGGAGTCTCTAAGAAAGTAGTTCCTACTGAATCAAAGGCCATGGAGTCA
AAAATTCAGATCGAGGATCTAACAGAACTCGCCGTGAAGACTGGCGAACAGTTCATACAGAGTCTTTTAC
GACTCAATGACAAGAAGAAAATCTTCGTCAACATGGTGGAGCACGACACTCTCGTCTACTCCAAGAATAT
CAAAGATACAGTCTCAGAAGACCAAAGGGCTATTGAGACTTTTCAACAAAGGGTAATATCGGGAAACCTC
CTCGGATTCCATTGCCCAGCTATCTGTCACTTCATCAAAAGGACAGTAGAAAAGGAAGGTGGCACCTACA
AATGCCATCATTGCGATAAAGGAAAGGCTATCGTTCAAGATGCCTCTGCCGACAGTGGTCCCAAAGATGG
ACCCCCACCCACGAGGAGCATCGTGGAAAAAGAAGACGTTCCAACCACGTCTTCAAAGCAAGTGGATTGA
TGTGATATCTCCACTGACGTAAGGGATGACGCACAATCCCACTATCCTTCGCAATGAGACTTTTCAACAA
AGGGTAATATCGGGAAACCTCCTCGGATTCCATTGCCCAGCTATCTGTCACTTCATCAAAAGGACAGTAG
AAAAGGAAGGTGGCACCTACAAATGCCATCATTGCGATAAAGGAAAGGCTATCGTTCAAGATGCCTCTGC
CGACAGTGGTCCCAAAGATGGACCCCCACCCACGAGGAGCATCGTGGAAAAAGAAGACGTTCCAACCACG
TCTTCAAAGCAAGTGGATTGATGTGATATCTCCACTGACGTAAGGGATGACGCACAATCCCACTATCCTT
CGCAAGACCCTTCCTCTATATAAGGAAGTTCATTTCATTTGGAGAGAGGCCTATTTTTACAACAATTACC
AACAACAACAAACAACAAACAACATTACAATTACTATTTACAATTACAGGCCTCCCGGGTCAGGAAGCGA
AACACCAGGAACATCAGAAAGTGCAACACCAGAATCTGGATCCGGCTCTGAAACTCCTGGTACTAGTGAA
TCGGCTACCCCTGAATCAGGGTCCTCTGTTTCCAAGGGAGAAGAACTTTTCACCGGAGTTGTTCCTATCC
TTGTTGAGCTTGATGGAGATGTTAATGGTCACAAGTTCTCCGTTTCTGGTGAAGGAGAGGGTGATGCTAC
TTACGGTAAGTTGACTTTGAAATTCATCTGCACTACTGGTAAACTTCCGGTGCCATGGCCAACACTTGTG
ACAACTCTTTCATGGGGTGTGCAGTGCTTCGCTCGTTACCCTGATCACATGAAACAGCATGATTTCTTCA
AATCTGCTATGCCTGAGGGTTACGTTCAGGAGCGTACTATCTTCTTCAAGGATGATGGAAACTACAAGAC
TCGTGCTGAGGTTAAGTTCGAAGGAGACACTCTCGTTAACAGGATTGAACTCAAGGGTATTGACTTCAAG
GAAGACGGTAACATTCTTGGTCATAAGCTTGAGTACAACTACTTCTCTGACAACGTTTACATTACTGCTG
ACAAGCAGAAGAACGGTATCAAGGCTAACTTCAAGATCAGGCATAACATCGAGGATGGTGGTGTTCAGCT
TGCTGATCATTACCAGCAGAACACTCCTATCGGTGATGGTCCTGTTCTTCTTCCTGATAACCATTACTTG
TCTACTCAGAGTAAATTGAGTAAAGATCCTAACGAGAAGAGGGATCATATGGTGTTGTTGGAGTTCGTGA
CTGCTGCTGGAATCACTCTTGGAATGGATGAGCTCTACAAGTGAGGGTCCTCTGTCCTGATCACGGCCAT
GCTAGAGTCCGCAAAAATCACCAGTCTCTCTCTACAAATCTATCTCTCTCTATTTTTCTCCAGAATAATG
TGTGAGTAGTTCCCAGATAAGGGAATTAGGGTTCTTATAGGGTTTCGCTCATGTGTTGAGCATATAAGAA
ACCCTTAGTATGTATTTGTATTTGTAAAATACTTCTATCAATAAAATTTCTAATTCCTAAAACCAAAATC
CAGTGACCTGGTAACCTGGCAGGATATATGCGGTTGTAATTTTGGCAGGATATATGCGGTTGTAATTCAT
TTTTATTGTCTAAATTTCTGTATTTGTTTGTTTGCAATTAGATCCACGTTGTGTCTCAAAATCTCTGATG
TTACATTGCACAAGATAAAAATATATCATCATGAACAATAAAACTGTCTGCTTACATAAACAGTAATACA
AGGGGTGTTATGAGCCATATTCAACGGGAAACGTCGAGGCCGCGATTAAATTCCAACATGGATGCTGATT
TATATGGGTATAAATGGGCTCGCGATAATGTCGGGCAATCAGGTGCGACAATCTATCGCTTGTATGGGAA
GCCCGATGCGCCAGAGTTGTTTCTGAAACATGGCAAAGGTAGCGTTGCCAATGATGTTACAGATGAGATG
GTCAGACTAAACTGGCTGACGGAATTTATGCCTCTTCCGACCATCAAGCATTTTATCCGTACTCCTGATG
ATGCATGGTTACTCACCACTGCGATCCCCGGAAAAACAGCATTCCAGGTATTAGAAGAATATCCTGATTC
AGGTGAAAATATTGTTGATGCGCTGGCAGTGTTCCTGCGCCGGTTGCATTCGATTCCTGTTTGTAATTGT
CCTTTTAACAGCGATCGCGTATTTCGTCTCGCTCAGGCGCAATCACGAATGAATAACGGTTTGGTTGATG
CGAGTGATTTTGATGACGAGCGTAATGGCTGGCCTGTTGAACAAGTCTGGAAAGAAATGCATAAACTTTT
GCCATTCTCACCGGATTCAGTCGTCACTCATGGTGATTTCTCACTTGATAACCTTATTTTTGACGAGGGG
AAATTAATAGGTTGTATTGATGTTGGACGAGTCGGAATCGCAGACCGATACCAGGATCTTGCCATCCTAT
GGAACTGCCTCGGTGAGTTTTCTCCTTCATTACAGAAACGGCTTTTTCAAAAATATGGTATTGATAATCC
TGATATGAATAAATTGCAGTTTCATTTGATGCTCGATGAGTTTTTCTAATCAGAATTGGTTAATTGGTTG
TAACACTGGCAGAGCATTACGCTGACTTGACGGGACGGCGCAAGCTCATGACCAAAATCCCTTAACGTGA
GTTACGCGTCGTTCCACTGAGCGTCAGACCCCGTAGAAAAGATCAAAGGATCTTC
